Addgene plasmid #29749: pET MBP mCitrine LIC cloning vector (MBP-mCitrine)
Purpose: (Empty Backbone)
Depositing lab: Scott Gradia. Depositing organization: University of California, Berkeley.
Backbone
  Vector backbone: pET
  Backbone size (bp): 7276
  Vector type: Bacterial Expression
  Tag / fusion protein: mCitrine (C terminal on backbone); AviTag (biotin) (N terminal on backbone); 6xHis (N terminal on backbone); MBP (N terminal on backbone); TEV cleavage site (N terminal on backbone)
Growth in bacteria
  Bacterial resistance: Kanamycin, 50 μg/mL
  Growth temperature: 37°C
  Growth strain: DH5alpha
  Copy number: Low Copy
Gene/Insert
  Gene/Insert name: None
  Tag / fusion protein: Biotin - His6 - MBP -TEV (N terminal on backbone); mCitrine (C terminal on backbone)
  Cloning method: Restriction Enzyme; 5′ cloning site LIC site vGFP (destroyed during cloning); 3′ cloning site LIC site vGFP (destroyed during cloning)
  Sequencing primers: 5′ MBP forward (5'ggtcgtcagactgtcgatgaagcc); 3′ GFP reverse (5'cagctcgaccaggatgggc3')
Terms and licenses: Academic/Nonprofit Terms; Industry Terms: Not Available to Industry
Depositor comments: This plasmid is an empty vector. Your gene can be inserted with a LIC cloning protocol. mCitrine has a excitation max of 515 nm and an emission max of 529 nm. A TEV-cleavable MBP will be added to the N-terminal side of your protein to enhance solubility. To clone into this vector, add LIC tags to the 5' end of your PCR primers. Forward - 5'TACTTCCAATCCAATGCA3' Reverse - 5'CTCCCACTACCAATGCC 3' Do NOT include a stop codon with your reverse primer. Linearize the plasmid with SspI, then gel purify. When digesting the DNA with T4 polymerase, use dCTP for the insert and dGTP for your linearized vector. More information on this vector can be found through http://qb3.berkeley.edu/qb3/macrolab/
How to cite: pET MBP mCitrine LIC cloning vector (MBP-mCitrine) was a gift from Scott Gradia (Addgene plasmid # 29749 ; http://n2t.net/addgene:29749 ; RRID:Addgene_29749)
