[The description below was written by a language model from this plasmid's Addgene catalogue record and pLannotate feature annotations shown in this document.]
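Description:
pET MBP mCitrine LIC cloning vector (MBP-mCitrine) is an empty 7,276 bp pET-family bacterial expression backbone designed for ligation-independent cloning (LIC) of a gene of interest as a doubly tagged fusion protein. It is selected with kanamycin through an aph(3')-Ia resistance gene. It replicates from a ColE1/pBR322-type origin accompanied by the bom region and the rop gene, which is consistent with its listing as a low-copy plasmid. An f1 phage origin is also present. The short tetracycline-resistance and AmpR-promoter fragments in the annotation appear to be nonfunctional backbone remnants.

The expression cassette is driven by a T7 promoter with an adjacent lac operator and the T7 gene 10 ribosome binding site. A plasmid-borne lacI gene supplies repressor, so expression is IPTG-inducible in hosts that provide T7 RNA polymerase. According to the catalogue entry, the reading frame encodes an N-terminal AviTag for biotinylation, a His6 tag, cytosolic maltose binding protein (lacking its signal sequence) and a TEV protease site, followed by the LIC site and then mCitrine, and the cassette ends at the T7 terminator. The AviTag was not picked up in the feature table. The table also shows a short His-tag-like fragment downstream of mCitrine that the catalogue fields do not mention.

An insert amplified with LIC overhangs and without a stop codon is annealed into the linearised vector, destroying the cloning site. The product is an MBP-target-mCitrine fusion in which MBP enhances solubility and can be removed by TEV cleavage. The C-terminal yellow fluorescent protein (excitation about 515 nm, emission about 529 nm) remains attached, presumably as a fluorescent readout for the target protein.
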