Features (pLannotate 1.2.2; 22 found; start..end, strand, type, name):
     12..440     +  rep_origin     f1 ori (sequence partly withheld): f1 bacteriophage origin of replication; arrow indicates direction of (+) strand synthesis
    494..551     +  promoter       AmpR promoter (fragment): bla
    560..1375    -  CDS            KanR: aminoglycoside phosphotransferase; aph(3')-Ia; confers resistance to kanamycin in bacteria or G418 (Geneticin®) in eukaryotes
   1497..2085    +  rep_origin     ori: high-copy-number ColE1/pMB1/pBR322/pUC origin of replication
   2271..2413    -  misc_feature   bom: basis of mobility region from pBR322
   2515..2706    -  CDS            rop: Rop protein, which maintains plasmids at low copy number; rop
   2723..3103    +  CDS            YPB1_ECOLX: Protein predicted: Swiss-Prot protein existence level 4. From Escherichia coli.
   3175..3466    -  CDS            TcR (fragment): tetracycline efflux protein; tet; confers resistance to tetracycline
   3481..3502    -  protein_bind   CAP binding site: CAP binding activates transcription in the presence of cAMP. E. coli catabolite activator protein
   3515..4597    -  CDS            lacI: lac repressor; lacI; The lac repressor binds to the lac operator to inhibit transcription in E. coli. This inhibition can be relieved by adding lactose or isopropyl-β-D-thiogalactopyranoside (IPTG).
   4598..4675    -  promoter       lacI promoter: lacI
   4683..4962    -  CDS            TcR (fragment): tetracycline efflux protein; tet; confers resistance to tetracycline
   4984..5002    +  promoter       T7 promoter: promoter for bacteriophage T7 RNA polymerase
   5003..5027    +  protein_bind   lac operator: The lac repressor binds to the lac operator to inhibit transcription in E. coli. This inhibition can be relieved by adding lactose or isopropyl-β-D-thiogalactopyranoside (IPTG). lac repressor encoded by lacI
   5042..5064    +  RBS            RBS: efficient ribosome binding site from bacteriophage T7 gene 10 (Olins and Rangwala, 1989)
   5146..5162    +  CDS            6xHis (fragment): 6xHis affinity tag
   5173..6273    +  CDS            MBP: maltose binding protein from E. coli; malE (mutated); This version of the gene does not encode a signal sequence, so MBP will remain in the cytosol.
   6328..6344    +  CDS            TEV site (fragment): tobacco etch virus (TEV) protease recognition and cleavage site
   6385..7098    +  CDS            mCitrine: mCitrine is a basic (constitutively fluorescent) yellow fluorescent protein published in 2001, derived from Aequorea victoria.
   7120..7137    +  CDS            9xHis (fragment): 9xHis affinity tag
   7147..7196    +  CDS            SET1 (fragment): solubility-enhancement tag derived from T7 phage gene 10B
   7204..7251    +  terminator     T7 terminator: transcription terminator for bacteriophage T7 RNA polymerase
>Addgene plasmid #29749 | pET MBP mCitrine LIC cloning vector (MBP-mCitrine) | depositor full sequence | sequence record 13833 | Author sequence
TGGCGAATGGG
[124 nt withheld, positions 12-135]
C
[91 nt withheld, positions 137-227]
A
[49 nt withheld, positions 229-277]
CCTTTGACGTTGGAGTCCACGTTCTTT
[37 nt withheld, positions 305-341]
ACCCTATCTCGGTCTATTCTTTTGATTTATAAGGGATTTTGCCGATTTCGGCCTATTGGTTAAAAAATGA
GCTGATTTAACAAAAATTTAACGCGAATTTTAACAAACTAGTAACGTTTACAATTTCAGGTGGCACTTTT
CGGGGAAATGTGCGCGGAACCCCTATTTGTTTATTTTTCTAAATACATTCAAATATGTATCCGCTCATGA
ATTAATTCTTAGAAAAACTCATCGAGCATCAAATGAAACTGCAATTTATTCATATCAGGATTATCAATAC
CATATTTTTGAAAAAGCCGTTTCTGTAATGAAGGAGAAAACTCACCGAGGCAGTTCCATAGGATGGCAAG
ATCCTGGTATCGGTCTGCGATTCCGACTCGTCCAACATCAATACAACCTATTAATTTCCCCTCGTCAAAA
ATAAGGTTATCAAGTGAGAAATCACCATGAGTGACGACTGAATCCGGTGAGAATGGCAAAAGTTTATGCA
TTTCTTTCCAGACTTGTTCAACAGGCCAGCCATTACGCTCGTCATCAAAATCACTCGCATCAACCAAACC
GTTATTCATTCGTGATTGCGCCTGAGCGAGACGAAATACGCGATCGCTGTTAAAAGGACAATTACAAACA
GGAATCGAATGCAACCGGCGCAGGAACACTGCCAGCGCATCAACAATGTTTTCACCTGAATCAGGATATT
CTTCTAATACCTGGAATGCTGTTTTCCCGGGGATCGCAGTGGTGAGTAACCATGCATCATCAGGAGTACG
GATAAAATGCTTGATGGTCGGAAGAGGCATAAATTCCGTCAGCCAGTTTAGTCTGACCATCTCATCTGTA
ACATCATTGGCAACGCTACCTTTGCCATGTTTCAGAAACAACTCTGGCGCATCGGGCTTCCCATACAATC
GATAGATTGTCGCACCTGATTGCCCGACATTATCGCGAGCCCATTTATACCCATATAAATCAGCATCCAT
GTTGGAATTTAATCGCGGCCTAGAGCAAGACGTTTCCCGTTGAATATGGCTCATAACACCCCTTGTATTA
CTGTTTATGTAAGCAGACAGTTTTATTGTTCATGACCAAAATCCCTTAACGTGAGTTTTCGTTCCACTGA
GCGTCAGACCCCGTAGAAAAGATCAAAGGATCTTCTTGAGATCCTTTTTTTCTGCGCGTAATCTGCTGCT
TGCAAACAAAAAAACCACCGCTACCAGCGGTGGTTTGTTTGCCGGATCAAGAGCTACCAACTCTTTTTCC
GAAGGTAACTGGCTTCAGCAGAGCGCAGATACCAAATACTGTCCTTCTAGTGTAGCCGTAGTTAGGCCAC
CACTTCAAGAACTCTGTAGCACCGCCTACATACCTCGCTCTGCTAATCCTGTTACCAGTGGCTGCTGCCA
GTGGCGATAAGTCGTGTCTTACCGGGTTGGACTCAAGACGATAGTTACCGGATAAGGCGCAGCGGTCGGG
CTGAACGGGGGGTTCGTGCACACAGCCCAGCTTGGAGCGAACGACCTACACCGAACTGAGATACCTACAG
CGTGAGCTATGAGAAAGCGCCACGCTTCCCGAAGGGAGAAAGGCGGACAGGTATCCGGTAAGCGGCAGGG
TCGGAACAGGAGAGCGCACGAGGGAGCTTCCAGGGGGAAACGCCTGGTATCTTTATAGTCCTGTCGGGTT
TCGCCACCTCTGACTTGAGCGTCGATTTTTGTGATGCTCGTCAGGGGGGCGGAGCCTATGGAAAAACGCC
AGCAACGCGGCCTTTTTACGGTTCCTGGCCTTTTGCTGGCCTTTTGCTCACATGTTCTTTCCTGCGTTAT
CCCCTGATTCTGTGGATAACCGTATTACCGCCTTTGAGTGAGCTGATACCGCTCGCCGCAGCCGAACGAC
CGAGCGCAGCGAGTCAGTGAGCGAGGAAGCGGAAGAGCGCCTGATGCGGTATTTTCTCCTTACGCATCTG
TGCGGTATTTCACACCGCATATATGGTGCACTCTCAGTACAATCTGCTCTGATGCCGCATAGTTAAGCCA
GTATACACTCCGCTATCGCTACGTGACTGGGTCATGGCTGCGCCCCGACACCCGCCAACACCCGCTGACG
CGCCCTGACGGGCTTGTCTGCTCCCGGCATCCGCTTACAGACAAGCTGTGACCGTCTCCGGGAGCTGCAT
GTGTCAGAGGTTTTCACCGTCATCACCGAAACGCGCGAGGCAGCTGCGGTAAAGCTCATCAGCGTGGTCG
TGAAGCGATTCACAGATGTCTGCCTGTTCATCCGCGTCCAGCTCGTTGAGTTTCTCCAGAAGCGTTAATG
TCTGGCTTCTGATAAAGCGGGCCATGTTAAGGGCGGTTTTTTCCTGTTTGGTCACTGATGCCTCCGTGTA
AGGGGGATTTCTGTTCATGGGGGTAATGATACCGATGAAACGAGAGAGGATGCTCACGATACGGGTTACT
GATGATGAACATGCCCGGTTACTGGAACGTTGTGAGGGTAAACAACTGGCGGTATGGATGCGGCGGGACC
AGAGAAAAATCACTCAGGGTCAATGCCAGCGCTTCGTTAATACAGATGTAGGTGTTCCACAGGGTAGCCA
GCAGCATCCTGCGATGCAGATCCGGAACATAATGGTGCAGGGCGCTGACTTCCGCGTTTCCAGACTTTAC
GAAACACGGAAACCGAAGACCATTCATGTTGTTGCTCAGGTCGCAGACGTTTTGCAGCAGCAGTCGCTTC
ACGTTCGCTCGCGTATCGGTGATTCATTCTGCTAACCAGTAAGGCAACCCCGCCAGCCTAGCCGGGTCCT
CAACGACAGGAGCACGATCATGCGCACCCGTGGGGCCGCCATGCCGGCGATAATGGCCTGCTTCTCGCCG
AAACGTTTGGTGGCGGGACCAGTGACGAAGGCTTGAGCGAGGGCGTGCAAGATTCCGAATACCGCAAGCG
ACAGGCCGATCATCGTCGCGCTCCAGCGAAAGCGGTCCTCGCCGAAAATGACCCAGAGCGCTGCCGGCAC
CTGTCCTACGAGTTGCATGATAAAGAAGACAGTCATAAGTGCGGCGACGATAGTCATGCCCCGCGCCCAC
CGGAAGGAGCTGACTGGGTTGAAGGCTCTCAAGGGCATCGGTCGAGATCCCGGTGCCTAATGAGTGAGCT
AACTTACATTAATTGCGTTGCGCTCACTGCCCGCTTTCCAGTCGGGAAACCTGTCGTGCCAGCTGCATTA
ATGAATCGGCCAACGCGCGGGGAGAGGCGGTTTGCGTATTGGGCGCCAGGGTGGTTTTTCTTTTCACCAG
TGAGACGGGCAACAGCTGATTGCCCTTCACCGCCTGGCCCTGAGAGAGTTGCAGCAAGCGGTCCACGCTG
GTTTGCCCCAGCAGGCGAAAATCCTGTTTGATGGTGGTTAACGGCGGGATATAACATGAGCTGTCTTCGG
TATCGTCGTATCCCACTACCGAGATATCCGCACCAACGCGCAGCCCGGACTCGGTAATGGCGCGCATTGC
GCCCAGCGCCATCTGATCGTTGGCAACCAGCATCGCAGTGGGAACGATGCCCTCATTCAGCATTTGCATG
GTTTGTTGAAAACCGGACATGGCACTCCAGTCGCCTTCCCGTTCCGCTATCGGCTGAATTTGATTGCGAG
TGAGATATTTATGCCAGCCAGCCAGACGCAGACGCGCCGAGACAGAACTTAATGGGCCCGCTAACAGCGC
GATTTGCTGGTGACCCAATGCGACCAGATGCTCCACGCCCAGTCGCGTACCGTCTTCATGGGAGAAAATA
ATACTGTTGATGGGTGTCTGGTCAGAGACATCAAGAAATAACGCCGGAACATTAGTGCAGGCAGCTTCCA
CAGCAATGGCATCCTGGTCATCCAGCGGATAGTTAATGATCAGCCCACTGACGCGTTGCGCGAGAAGATT
GTGCACCGCCGCTTTACAGGCTTCGACGCCGCTTCGTTCTACCATCGACACCACCACGCTGGCACCCAGT
TGATCGGCGCGAGATTTAATCGCCGCGACAATTTGCGACGGCGCGTGCAGGGCCAGACTGGAGGTGGCAA
CGCCAATCAGCAACGACTGTTTGCCCGCCAGTTGTTGTGCCACGCGGTTGGGAATGTAATTCAGCTCCGC
CATCGCCGCTTCCACTTTTTCCCGCGTTTTCGCAGAAACGTGGCTGGCCTGGTTCACCACGCGGGAAACG
GTCTGATAAGAGACACCGGCATACTCTGCGACATCGTATAACGTTACTGGTTTCACATTCACCACCCTGA
ATTGACTCTCTTCCGGGCGCTATCATGCCATACCGCGAAAGGTTTTGCGCCATTCGATGGTGTCCGGGAT
CTCGACGCTCTCCCTTATGCGACTCCTGCATTAGGAAGCAGCCCAGTAGTAGGTTGAGGCCGTTGAGCAC
CGCCGCCGCAAGGAATGGTGCATGCAAGGAGATGGCGCCCAACAGTCCCCCGGCCACGGGGCCTGCCACC
ATACCCACGCCGAAACAAGCGCTCATGAGCCCGAAGTGGCGAGCCCGATCTTCCCCATCGGTGATGTCGG
CGATATAGGCGCCAGCAACCGCACCTGTGGCGCCGGTGATGCCGGCCACGATGCGTCCGGCGTAGAGGAT
CGAGATCTCGATCCCGCGAAATTAATACGACTCACTATAGGGGAATTGTGAGCGGATAACAATTCCCCTC
TAGAAATAATTTTGTTTAACTTTAAGAAGGAGATATAGCATGGGTTCTTCTGGAGGCCTGAACGATATTT
TTGAAGCGCAGAAAATTGAATGGCATGAATCCATGGGTTCTTCTCACCATCACCATCACCACGGTTCTTC
TATGAAAATCGAAGAAGGTAAACTGGTAATCTGGATTAACGGCGATAAAGGCTATAACGGTCTCGCTGAA
GTCGGTAAGAAATTCGAGAAAGATACCGGAATTAAAGTCACCGTTGAGCATCCGGATAAACTGGAAGAGA
AATTCCCACAGGTTGCGGCAACTGGCGATGGCCCTGACATTATCTTCTGGGCACACGACCGCTTTGGTGG
CTACGCTCAATCTGGCCTGTTGGCTGAAATCACCCCGGACAAAGCGTTCCAGGACAAGCTGTATCCGTTT
ACCTGGGATGCCGTACGTTACAACGGCAAGCTGATTGCTTACCCGATCGCTGTTGAAGCGTTATCGCTGA
TTTATAACAAAGATCTGCTGCCGAACCCGCCAAAAACCTGGGAAGAGATCCCGGCGCTGGATAAAGAACT
GAAAGCGAAAGGTAAGAGCGCGCTGATGTTCAACCTGCAAGAACCGTACTTCACCTGGCCGCTGATTGCT
GCTGACGGGGGTTATGCGTTCAAGTATGAAAACGGCAAGTACGACATTAAAGACGTGGGCGTGGATAACG
CTGGCGCGAAAGCGGGTCTGACCTTCCTGGTTGACCTGATTAAAAACAAACACATGAATGCAGACACCGA
TTACTCCATCGCAGAAGCTGCCTTTAATAAAGGCGAAACAGCGATGACCATCAACGGCCCGTGGGCATGG
TCCAACATCGACACCAGCAAAGTGAATTATGGTGTAACGGTACTGCCGACCTTCAAGGGTCAACCATCCA
AACCGTTCGTTGGCGTGCTGAGCGCAGGTATTAACGCCGCCAGTCCGAACAAAGAGCTGGCAAAAGAGTT
CCTCGAAAACTATCTGCTGACTGATGAAGGTCTGGAAGCGGTTAATAAAGACAAACCGCTGGGTGCCGTA
GCGCTGAAGTCTTACGAGGAAGAGTTGGCGAAAGATCCACGTATTGCCGCCACTATGGAAAACGCCCAGA
AAGGTGAAATCATGCCGAACATCCCGCAGATGTCCGCTTTCTGGTATGCCGTGCGTACTGCGGTGATCAA
CGCCGCCAGCGGTCGTCAGACTGTCGATGAAGCCCTGAAAGACGCGCAGACTAATTCGAGCTCGAACAAC
AACAACAATAACAATAACAACAACCTCGGGATCGAGGAAAACCTGTACTTCCAATCCAATATTGGTAGTG
GGAGCAACGGCAGCAGCGGATCCGTGAGCAAGGGCGAGGAGCTGTTCACCGGGGTGGTGCCCATCCTGGT
CGAGCTGGACGGCGACGTAAACGGCCACAAGTTCAGCGTGTCCGGCGAGGGCGAGGGCGATGCCACCTAC
GGCAAGCTGACCCTGAAGTTCATCTGCACCACCGGCAAGCTGCCCGTGCCCTGGCCCACCCTCGTGACCA
CCTTCGGCTACGGCCTGATGTGCTTCGCCCGCTACCCCGACCACATGAAGCAGCACGACTTCTTCAAGTC
CGCCATGCCCGAAGGCTACGTCCAGGAGCGCACCATCTTCTTCAAGGACGACGGCAACTACAAGACCCGC
GCCGAGGTGAAGTTCGAGGGCGACACCCTGGTGAACCGCATCGAGCTGAAGGGCATCGACTTCAAGGAGG
ACGGCAACATCCTGGGGCACAAGCTGGAGTACAACTACAACAGCCACAACGTCTATATCATGGCCGACAA
GCAGAAGAACGGCATCAAGGTGAACTTCAAGATCCGCCACAACATCGAGGACGGCAGCGTGCAGCTCGCC
GACCACTACCAGCAGAACACCCCCATCGGCGACGGCCCCGTGCTGCTGCCCGACAACCACTACCTGAGCT
ACCAGTCCAAGCTGAGCAAAGACCCCAACGAGAAGCGCGATCACATGGTCCTGCTGGAGTTCGTGACCGC
CGCCGGGATCACTCTCGGCATGGACGAGCTGTACAAGTAGTAAGCGGCCGCACTCGAGCACCACCACCAC
CACCACTGAGATCCGGCTGCTAACAAAGCCCGAAAGGAAGCTGAGTTGGCTGCTGCCACCGCTGAGCAAT
AACTAGCATAACCCCTTGGGGCCTCTAAACGGGTCTTGAGGGGTTTTTTGCTGAAAGGAGGAACTATATC
CGGAT
