>Addgene plasmid #29749 | pET MBP mCitrine LIC cloning vector (MBP-mCitrine) | addgene partial sequence | sequence record 35246 | 29749 with pBRrevBam
GCCGGCCACGATGCGTCCGGCGTAGAGGATCGAGATCTCGATCCCGCGAAATTAATACGACTCACTATAG
GGGAATTGTGAGCGGATAACAATTCCCCTCTAGAAATAATTTTGTTTAACTTTAAGAAGGAGATATAGCA
TGGGTTCTTCTGGAGGCCTGAACGATATTTTTGAAGCGCAGAAAATTGAATGGCATGAATCCATGGGTTC
TTCTCACCATCACCATCACCACGGTTCTTCTATGAAAATCGAAGAAGGTAAACTGGTAATCTGGATTAAC
GGCGATAAAGGCTATAACGGTCTCGCTGAAGTCGGTAAGAAATTCGAGAAAGATACCGGAATTAAAGTCA
CCGTTGAGCATCCGGATAAACTGGAAGAGAAATTCCCACAGGTTGCGGCAACTGGCGATGGCCCTGACAT
TATCTTCTGGGCACACGACCGCTTTGGTGGCTACGCTCAATCTGGCCTGTTGGCTGAAATCACCCCGGAC
AAAGCGTTCCAGGACAAGCTGTATCCGTTTACCTGGGATGCCGTACGTTACAACGGCAAGCTGATTGCTT
ACCCGATCGCTGTTGAAGCGTTATCGCTGATTTATAACAAAGATCTGCTGCCGAACCCGCCAAAAACCTG
GGAAGAGATCCCGGCGCTGGATAAAGAACTGAAAGCGAAAGGTAAGAGCGCGCTGATGTTCAACCTGCAA
GAACCGTACTTCACCTGGCCGCTGATTGCTGCTGACGGGGGTTATGCGTTCAAGTATGAAAACGGCAAGT
ACGACATTAAAGACGTGGGCGTGGATAACGCTGGCGCGAAAGCGGGTCTGACCTTCCTGGTTGACCTGAT
TAAAAACAAACACATGAATGCA
