>Addgene plasmid #29749 | pET MBP mCitrine LIC cloning vector (MBP-mCitrine) | addgene partial sequence | sequence record 36477 | T7-term
TTTGTTAGCAGCCGGATCTCAGTGGTGGTGGTGGTGGTGCTCGAGTGCGGCCGCTTACTACTTGTACAGC
TCGTCCATGCCGAGAGTGATCCCGGCGGCGGTCACGAACTCCAGCAGGACCATGTGATCGCGCTTCTCGT
TGGGGTCTTTGCTCAGCTTGGACTGGTAGCTCAGGTAGTGGTTGTCGGGCAGCAGCACGGGGCCGTCGCC
GATGGGGGTGTTCTGCTGGTAGTGGTCGGCGAGCTGCACGCTGCCGTCCTCGATGTTGTGGCGGATCTTG
AAGTTCACCTTGATGCCGTTCTTCTGCTTGTCGGCCATGATATAGACGTTGTGGCTGTTGTAGTTGTACT
CCAGCTTGTGCCCCAGGATGTTGCCGTCCTCCTTGAAGTCGATGCCCTTCAGCTCGATGCGGTTCACCAG
GGTGTCGCCCTCGAACTTCACCTCGGCGCGGGTCTTGTAGTTGCCGTCGTCCTTGAAGAAGATGGTGCGC
TCCTGGACGTAGCCTTCGGGCATGGCGGACTTGAAGAAGTCGTGCTGCTTCATGTGGTCGGGGTAGCGGG
CGAAGCACATCAGGCCGTAGCCGAAGGTGGTCACGAGGGTGGGCCAGGGCACGGGCAGCTTGCCGGTGGT
GCAGATGAACTTCAGGGTCAGCTTGCCGTAGGTGGCATCGCCCTCGCCCTCGCCGGACACGCTGAACTTG
TGGCCGTTTACGTCGCCGTCCAGCTCGACCAGGATGGGCACCACCCCGGTGAACAGCTCCTCGCCCTTGC
TCACGGATCCGCTGCTGCCGTTGCTCCCACTACCAATATTGGATTGGAAGTACAGGTTTTCCTCGA
